>Addgene plasmid #96993 | pMDC43-FIT2 | addgene full sequence | sequence record 189319 | Addgene NGS Result
TGTAAAACGACGGCCAGTGCCAAGCTTGCATGCCTGCAGGTCAACATGGTGGAGCACGACACACTTGTCT
ACTCCAAAAATATCAAAGATACAGTCTCAGAAGACCAAAGGGCAATTGAGACTTTTCAACAAAGGGTAAT
ATCCGGAAACCTCCTCGGATTCCATTGCCCAGCTATCTGTCACTTTATTGTGAAGATAGTGGAAAAGGAA
GGTGGCTCCTACAAATGCCATCATTGCGATAAAGGAAAGGCCATCGTTGAAGATGCCTCTGCCGACAGTG
GTCCCAAAGATGGACCCCCACCCACGAGGAGCATCGTGGAAAAAGAAGACGTTCCAACCACGTCTTCAAA
GCAAGTGGATTGATGTGATATCTCCACTGACGTAAGGGATGACGCACAATCCCACTATCCTTCGCAAGAC
CCTTCCTCTATATAAGGAAGTTCATTTCATTTGGAGAGGACCTCGACTCTAGAGGATCCCCGGGTACCGG
TAGAAAAAATGAGTAAAGGAGAAGAACTTTTCACTGGAGTTGTCCCAATTCTTGTTGAATTAGATGGTGA
TGTTAATGGGCACAAATTTTCTGTCAGTGGAGAGGGTGAAGGTGATGCAACATACGGAAAACTTACCCTT
AAATTTATTTGCACTACTGGAAAACTACCTGTTCCATGGCCAACCCTGGTCACCACCCTGACCTACGGCG
TGCAGTGCTTCTCCCGTTACCCTGATCATATGAAGCGGCACGACTTCTTCAAGAGCGCCATGCCTGAGGG
ATACGTGCAGGAGAGGACCATCTTCTTCAAGGACGACGGGAACTACAAGACACGTGCTGAAGTCAAGTTT
GAGGGAGACACCCTCGTCAACAGGATCGAGCTTAAGGGAATCGATTTCAAGGAGGACGGAAACATCCTCG
GCCACAAGTTGGAATACAACTACAACTCCCACAACGTATACATCATGGCCGACAAGCAAAAGAACGGCAT
CAAAGCCAACTTCAAGACCCGCCACAACATCGAAGACGGCGGCGTGCAACTCGCTGATCATTATCAACAA
AATACTCCAATTGGCGATGGCCCTGTCCTTTTACCAGACAACCATTACCTGTCCACACAATCTGCCCTTT
CGAAAGATCCCAACGAAAAGAGAGACCACATGGTCCTTCTTGAGTTTGTAACAGCTGCTGGGATTACACA
TGGCATGGATGAACTATACAAAGGCGCGCCCACCATGGATCACCTGGAGCGCTGCGCGTGGTTTCTCCGC
GGGACGCTGGTGAGGGCGACGGTGCGGCGCCACCTGCCCTGGGCGCTGGTGGCCGCCATGCTGGCGGGCT
CGGTCGTCAAGGAGCTGTCCCCGCTGCCCGAGAGCTACCTCAGCAACAAGCGCAACGTCCTCAACGTGTA
TTTTGTTAAATTGGCCTGGGCCTGGACAGTCTGTCTCCTCCTGCCTTTCATTGCCCTTACCAACTACCAC
CTGACGGGCAAGACCAGCCTGGTCCTGCGGCGGTTGAGCACCCTCCTCGTGGGCACAGCCATCTGGTATA
TCTGCACAGCCCTCTTCTCCAACATTGAGCACTATACAGGCAGCTGCTACCAGTCCCCGGCCCTGGAGGG
CATCAGACAGGAGCATCGCAGCAAGCAGCAGTGCCACCGGGAAGGGGGCTTCTGGCATGGCTTTGACATC
TCGGGCCACTCCTTCCTCTTGACCTTCTGTGCGCTCATGATTGTGGAAGAGATGGCCGTGCTGCATGAGG
TGAAGACGGACCGCGGCCACCACCTCCATGCCGCCATCACCACCCTGGTTGTCGCCCTGGGTTTCCTGAC
CTTCATCTGGGTGTGGATGTTTCTGTGCACAGCCGTTTATTTCCACGACTTGACCCAGAAAGTGTTCGGC
ACCATGTTTGGTTTGTTGGGCTGGTACGGAACATATGGGTATTGGTATCTGAAGTCTTTCTCTCCAGGAC
TTCCTCCCCAGAGTTGTAGTTTGACTTTGAAGCGAGATACTTACAAGAAATGAACGTCGACCATAGTGAC
TGGATATGTTGTGTTTTACAGTATTATGTAGTCTGTTTTTTATGCAAAATCTAATTTAATATATTGATAT
TTATATCATTTTACGTTTCTCGTTCAGCTTTCTTGTACAAAGTGGTTCGATAATTCTTAATTAACTAGTT
CTAGAGCGGCCGCCACCGCGGTGGAGCTCGAATTTCCCCGATCGTTCAAACATTTGGCAATAAAGTTTCT
TAAGATTGAATCCTGTTGCCGGTCTTGCGATGATTATCATATAATTTCTGTTGAATTACGTTAAGCATGT
AATAATTAACATGTAATGCATGACGTTATTTATGAGATGGGTTTTTATGATTAGAGTCCCGCAATTATAC
ATTTAATACGCGATAGAAAACAAAATATAGCGCGCAAACTAGGATAAATTATCGCGCGCGGTGTCATCTA
TGTTACTAGATCGGGAATTCGTAATCATGTCATAGCTGTTTCCTGTGTGAAATTGTTATCCGCTCACAAT
TCCACACAACATACGAGCCGGAAGCATAAAGTGTAAAGCCTGGGGTGCCTAATGAGTGAGCTAACTCACA
TTAATTGCGTTGCGCTCACTGCCCGCTTTCCAGTCGGGAAACCTGTCGTGCCAGCTGCATTAATGAATCG
GCCAACGCGCGGGGAGAGGCGGTTTGCGTATTGGCTAGAGCAGCTTGCCAACATGGTGGAGCACGACACT
CTCGTCTACTCCAAGAATATCAAAGATACAGTCTCAGAAGACCAAAGGGCTATTGAGACTTTTCAACAAA
GGGTAATATCGGGAAACCTCCTCGGATTCCATTGCCCAGCTATCTGTCACTTCATCAAAAGGACAGTAGA
AAAGGAAGGTGGCACCTACAAATGCCATCATTGCGATAAAGGAAAGGCTATCGTTCAAGATGCCTCTGCC
GACAGTGGTCCCAAAGATGGACCCCCACCCACGAGGAGCATCGTGGAAAAAGAAGACGTTCCAACCACGT
CTTCAAAGCAAGTGGATTGATGTGAACATGGTGGAGCACGACACTCTCGTCTACTCCAAGAATATCAAAG
ATACAGTCTCAGAAGACCAAAGGGCTATTGAGACTTTTCAACAAAGGGTAATATCGGGAAACCTCCTCGG
ATTCCATTGCCCAGCTATCTGTCACTTCATCAAAAGGACAGTAGAAAAGGAAGGTGGCACCTACAAATGC
CATCATTGCGATAAAGGAAAGGCTATCGTTCAAGATGCCTCTGCCGACAGTGGTCCCAAAGATGGACCCC
CACCCACGAGGAGCATCGTGGAAAAAGAAGACGTTCCAACCACGTCTTCAAAGCAAGTGGATTGATGTGA
TATCTCCACTGACGTAAGGGATGACGCACAATCCCACTATCCTTCGCAAGACCCTTCCTCTATATAAGGA
AGTTCATTTCATTTGGAGAGGACACGCTGAAATCACCAGTCTCTCTCTACAAATCTATCTCTCTCGAGCT
TTCGCAGATCCGGGGGGCAATGAGATATGAAAAAGCCTGAACTCACCGCGACGTCTGTCGAGAAGTTTCT
GATCGAAAAGTTCGACAGCGTCTCCGACCTGATGCAGCTCTCGGAGGGCGAAGAATCTCGTGCTTTCAGC
TTCGATGTAGGAGGGCGTGGATATGTCCTGCGGGTAAATAGCTGCGCCGATGGTTTCTACAAAGATCGTT
ATGTTTATCGGCACTTTGCATCGGCCGCGCTCCCGATTCCGGAAGTGCTTGACATTGGGGAGTTTAGCGA
GAGCCTGACCTATTGCATCTCCCGCCGTTCACAGGGTGTCACGTTGCAAGACCTGCCTGAAACCGAACTG
CCCGCTGTTCTACAACCGGTCGCGGAGGCTATGGATGCGATCGCTGCGGCCGATCTTAGCCAGACGAGCG
GGTTCGGCCCATTCGGACCGCAAGGAATCGGTCAATACACTACATGGCGTGATTTCATATGCGCGATTGC
TGATCCCCATGTGTATCACTGGCAAACTGTGATGGACGACACCGTCAGTGCGTCCGTCGCGCAGGCTCTC
GATGAGCTGATGCTTTGGGCCGAGGACTGCCCCGAAGTCCGGCACCTCGTGCACGCGGATTTCGGCTCCA
ACAATGTCCTGACGGACAATGGCCGCATAACAGCGGTCATTGACTGGAGCGAGGCGATGTTCGGGGATTC
CCAATACGAGGTCGCCAACATCTTCTTCTGGAGGCCGTGGTTGGCTTGTATGGAGCAGCAGACGCGCTAC
TTCGAGCGGAGGCATCCGGAGCTTGCAGGATCGCCACGACTCCGGGCGTATATGCTCCGCATTGGTCTTG
ACCAACTCTATCAGAGCTTGGTTGACGGCAATTTCGATGATGCAGCTTGGGCGCAGGGTCGATGCGACGC
AATCGTCCGATCCGGAGCCGGGACTGTCGGGCGTACACAAATCGCCCGCAGAAGCGCGGCCGTCTGGACC
GATGGCTGTGTAGAAGTACTCGCCGATAGTGGAAACCGACGCCCCAGCACTCGTCCGAGGGCAAAGAAAT
AGAGTAGATGCCGACCGGGATCTGTCGATCGACAAGCTCGAGTTTCTCCATAATAATGTGTGAGTAGTTC
CCAGATAAGGGAATTAGGGTTCCTATAGGGTTTCGCTCATGTGTTGAGCATATAAGAAACCCTTAGTATG
TATTTGTATTTGTAAAATACTTCTATCAATAAAATTTCTAATTCCTAAAACCAAAATCCAGTACTAAAAT
CCAGATCCCCCGAATTAATTCGGCGTTAATTCAGTACATTAAAAACGTCCGCAATGTGTTATTAAGTTGT
CTAAGCGTCAATTTGTTTACACCACAATATATCCTGCCACCAGCCAGCCAACAGCTCCCCGACCGGCAGC
TCGGCACAAAATCACCACTCGATACAGGCAGCCCATCAGTCCGGGACGGCGTCAGCGGGAGAGCCGTTGT
AAGGCGGCAGACTTTGCTCATGTTACCGATGCTATTCGGAAGAACGGCAACTAAGCTGCCGGGTTTGAAA
CACGGATGATCTCGCGGAGGGTAGCATGTTGATTGTAACGATGACAGAGCGTTGCTGCCTGTGATCACCG
CGGTTTCAAAATCGGCTCCGTCGATACTATGTTATACGCCAACTTTGAAAACAACTTTGAAAAAGCTGTT
TTCTGGTATTTAAGGTTTTAGAATGCAAGGAACAGTGAATTGGAGTTCGTCTTGTTATAATTAGCTTCTT
GGGGTATCTTTAAATACTGTAGAAAAGAGGAAGGAAATAATAAATGGCTAAAATGAGAATATCACCGGAA
TTGAAAAAACTGATCGAAAAATACCGCTGCGTAAAAGATACGGAAGGAATGTCTCCTGCTAAGGTATATA
AGCTGGTGGGAGAAAATGAAAACCTATATTTAAAAATGACGGACAGCCGGTATAAAGGGACCACCTATGA
TGTGGAACGGGAAAAGGACATGATGCTATGGCTGGAAGGAAAGCTGCCTGTTCCAAAGGTCCTGCACTTT
GAACGGCATGATGGCTGGAGCAATCTGCTCATGAGTGAGGCCGATGGCGTCCTTTGCTCGGAAGAGTATG
AAGATGAACAAAGCCCTGAAAAGATTATCGAGCTGTATGCGGAGTGCATCAGGCTCTTTCACTCCATCGA
CATATCGGATTGTCCCTATACGAATAGCTTAGACAGCCGCTTAGCCGAATTGGATTACTTACTGAATAAC
GATCTGGCCGATGTGGATTGCGAAAACTGGGAAGAAGACACTCCATTTAAAGATCCGCGCGAGCTGTATG
ATTTTTTAAAGACGGAAAAGCCCGAAGAGGAACTTGTCTTTTCCCACGGCGACCTGGGAGACAGCAACAT
CTTTGTGAAAGATGGCAAAGTAAGTGGCTTTATTGATCTTGGGAGAAGCGGCAGGGCGGACAAGTGGTAT
GACATTGCCTTCTGCGTCCGGTCGATCAGGGAGGATATCGGGGAAGAACAGTATGTCGAGCTATTTTTTG
ACTTACTGGGGATCAAGCCTGATTGGGAGAAAATAAAATATTATATTTTACTGGATGAATTGTTTTAGTA
CCTAGAATGCATGACCAAAATCCCTTAACGTGAGTTTTCGTTCCACTGAGCGTCAGACCCCGTAGAAAAG
ATCAAAGGATCTTCTTGAGATCCTTTTTTTCTGCGCGTAATCTGCTGCTTGCAAACAAAAAAACCACCGC
TACCAGCGGTGGTTTGTTTGCCGGATCAAGAGCTACCAACTCTTTTTCCGAAGGTAACTGGCTTCAGCAG
AGCGCAGATACCAAATACTGTCCTTCTAGTGTAGCCGTAGTTAGGCCACCACTTCAAGAACTCTGTAGCA
CCGCCTACATACCTCGCTCTGCTAATCCTGTTACCAGTGGCTGCTGCCAGTGGCGATAAGTCGTGTCTTA
CCGGGTTGGACTCAAGACGATAGTTACCGGATAAGGCGCAGCGGTCGGGCTGAACGGGGGGTTCGTGCAC
ACAGCCCAGCTTGGAGCGAACGACCTACACCGAACTGAGATACCTACAGCGTGAGCTATGAGAAAGCGCC
ACGCTTCCCGAAGGGAGAAAGGCGGACAGGTATCCGGTAAGCGGCAGGGTCGGAACAGGAGAGCGCACGA
GGGAGCTTCCAGGGGGAAACGCCTGGTATCTTTATAGTCCTGTCGGGTTTCGCCACCTCTGACTTGAGCG
TCGATTTTTGTGATGCTCGTCAGGGGGGCGGAGCCTATGGAAAAACGCCAGCAACGCGGCCTTTTTACGG
TTCCTGGCCTTTTGCTGGCCTTTTGCTCACATGTTCTTTCCTGCGTTATCCCCTGATTCTGTGGATAACC
GTATTACCGCCTTTGAGTGAGCTGATACCGCTCGCCGCAGCCGAACGACCGAGCGCAGCGAGTCAGTGAG
CGAGGAAGCGGAAGAGCGCCTGATGCGGTATTTTCTCCTTACGCATCTGTGCGGTATTTCACACCGCATA
TGGTGCACTCTCAGTACAATCTGCTCTGATGCCGCATAGTTAAGCCAGTATACACTCCGCTATCGCTACG
TGACTGGGTCATGGCTGCGCCCCGACACCCGCCAACACCCGCTGACGCGCCCTGACGGGCTTGTCTGCTC
CCGGCATCCGCTTACAGACAAGCTGTGACCGTCTCCGGGAGCTGCATGTGTCAGAGGTTTTCACCGTCAT
CACCGAAACGCGCGAGGCAGGGTGCCTTGATGTGGGCGCCGGCGGTCGAGTGGCGACGGCGCGGCTTGTC
CGCGCCCTGGTAGATTGCCTGGCCGTAGGCCAGCCATTTTTGAGCGGCCAGCGGCCGCGATAGGCCGACG
CGAAGCGGCGGGGCGTAGGGAGCGCAGCGACCGAAGGGTAGGCGCTTTTTGCAGCTCTTCGGCTGTGCGC
TGGCCAGACAGTTATGCACAGGCCAGGCGGGTTTTAAGAGTTTTAATAAGTTTTAAAGAGTTTTAGGCGG
AAAAATCGCCTTTTTTCTCTTTTATATCAGTCACTTACATGTGTGACCGGTTCCCAATGTACGGCTTTGG
GTTCCCAATGTACGGGTTCCGGTTCCCAATGTACGGCTTTGGGTTCCCAATGTACGTGCTATCCACAGGA
AAGAGACCTTTTCGACCTTTTTCCCCTGCTAGGGCAATTTGCCCTAGCATCTGCTCCGTACATTAGGAAC
CGGCGGATGCTTCGCCCTCGATCAGGTTGCGGTAGCGCATGACTAGGATCGGGCCAGCCTGCCCCGCCTC
CTCCTTCAAATCGTACTCCGGCAGGTCATTTGACCCGATCAGCTTGCGCACGGTGAAACAGAACTTCTTG
AACTCTCCGGCGCTGCCACTGCGTTCGTAGATCGTCTTGAACAACCATCTGGCTTCTGCCTTGCCTGCGG
CGCGGCGTGCCAGGCGGTAGAGAAAACGGCCGATGCCGGGATCGATCAAAAAGTAATCGGGGTGAACCGT
CAGCACGTCCGGGTTCTTGCCTTCTGTGATCTCGCGGTACATCCAATCAGCTAGCTCGATCTCGATGTAC
TCCGGCCGCCCGGTTTCGCTCTTTACGATCTTGTAGCGGCTAATCAAGGCTTCACCCTCGGATACCGTCA
CCAGGCGGCCGTTCTTGGCCTTCTTCGTACGCTGCATGGCAACGTGCGTGGTGTTTAACCGAATGCAGGT
TTCTACCAGGTCGTCTTTCTGCTTTCCGCCATCGGCTCGCCGGCAGAACTTGAGTACGTCCGCAACGTGT
GGACGGAACACGCGGCCGGGCTTGTCTCCCTTCCCTTCCCGGTATCGGTTCATGGATTCGGTTAGATGGG
AAACCGCCATCAGTACCAGGTCGTAATCCCACACACTGGCCATGCCGGCCGGCCCTGCGGAAACCTCTAC
GTGCCCGTCTGGAAGCTCGTAGCGGATCACCTCGCCAGCTCGTCGGTCACGCTTCGACAGACGGAAAACG
GCCACGTCCATGATGCTGCGACTATCGCGGGTGCCCACGTCATAGAGCATCGGAACGAAAAAATCTGGTT
GCTCGTCGCCCTTGGGCGGCTTCCTAATCGACGGCGCACCGGCTGCCGGCGGTTGCCGGGATTCTTTGCG
GATTCGATCAGCGGCCGCTTGCCACGATTCACCGGGGCGTGCTTCTGCCTCGATGCGTTGCCGCTGGGCG
GCCTGCGCGGCCTTCAACTTCTCCACCAGGTCATCACCCAGCGCCGCGCCGATTTGTACCGGGCCGGATG
GTTTGCGACCGCTCACGCCGATTCCTCGGGCTTGGGGGTTCCAGTGCCATTGCAGGGCCGGCAGGCAACC
CAGCCGCTTACGCCTGGCCAACCGCCCGTTCCTCCACACATGGGGCATTCCACGGCGTCGGTGCCTGGTT
GTTCTTGATTTTCCATGCCGCCTCCTTTAGCCGCTAAAATTCATCTACTCATTTATTCATTTGCTCATTT
ACTCTGGTAGCTGCGCGATGTATTCAGATAGCAGCTCGGTAATGGTCTTGCCTTGGCGTACCGCGTACAT
CTTCAGCTTGGTGTGATCCTCCGCCGGCAACTGAAAGTTGACCCGCTTCATGGCTGGCGTGTCTGCCAGG
CTGGCCAACGTTGCAGCCTTGCTGCTGCGTGCGCTCGGACGGCCGGCACTTAGCGTGTTTGTGCTTTTGC
TCATTTTCTCTTTACCTCATTAACTCAAATGAGTTTTGATTTAATTTCAGCGGCCAGCGCCTGGACCTCG
CGGGCAGCGTCGCCCTCGGGTTCTGATTCAAGAACGGTTGTGCCGGCGGCGGCAGTGCCTGGGTAGCTCA
CGCGCTGCGTGATACGGGACTCAAGAATGGGCAGCTCGTACCCGGCCAGCGCCTCGGCAACCTCACCGCC
GATGCGCGTGCCTTTGATCGCCCGCGACACGACAAAGGCCGCTTGTAGCCTTCCATCCGTGACCTCAATG
CGCTGCTTAACCAGCTCCACCAGGTCGGCGGTGGCCCATATGTCGTAAGGGCTTGGCTGCACCGGAATCA
GCACGAAGTCGGCTGCCTTGATCGCGGACACAGCCAAGTCCGCCGCCTGGGGCGCTCCGTCGATCACTAC
GAAGTCGCGCCGGCCGATGGCCTTCACGTCGCGGTCAATCGTCGGGCGGTCGATGCCGACAACGGTTAGC
GGTTGATCTTCCCGCACGGCCGCCCAATCGCGGGCACTGCCCTGGGGATCGGAATCGACTAACAGAACAT
CGGCCCCGGCGAGTTGCAGGGCGCGGGCTAGATGGGTTGCGATGGTCGTCTTGCCTGACCCGCCTTTCTG
GTTAAGTACAGCGATAACCTTCATGCGTTCCCCTTGCGTATTTGTTTATTTACTCATCGCATCATATACG
CAGCGACCGCATGACGCAAGCTGTTTTACTCAAATACACATCACCTTTTTAGACGGCGGCGCTCGGTTTC
TTCAGCGGCCAAGCTGGCCGGCCAGGCCGCCAGCTTGGCATCAGACAAACCGGCCAGGATTTCATGCAGC
CGCACGGTTGAGACGTGCGCGGGCGGCTCGAACACGTACCCGGCCGCGATCATCTCCGCCTCGATCTCTT
CGGTAATGAAAAACGGTTCGTCCTGGCCGTCCTGGTGCGGTTTCATGCTTGTTCCTCTTGGCGTTCATTC
TCGGCGGCCGCCAGGGCGTCGGCCTCGGTCAATGCGTCCTCACGGAAGGCACCGCGCCGCCTGGCCTCGG
TGGGCGTCACTTCCTCGCTGCGCTCAAGTGCGCGGTACAGGGTCGAGCGATGCACGCCAAGCAGTGCAGC
CGCCTCTTTCACGGTGCGGCCTTCCTGGTCGATCAGCTCGCGGGCGTGCGCGATCTGTGCCGGGGTGAGG
GTAGGGCGGGGGCCAAACTTCACGCCTCGGGCCTTGGCGGCCTCGCGCCCGCTCCGGGTGCGGTCGATGA
TTAGGGAACGCTCGAACTCGGCAATGCCGGCGAACACGGTCAACACCATGCGGCCGGCCGGCGTGGTGGT
GTCGGCCCACGGCTCTGCCAGGCTACGCAGGCCCGCGCCGGCCTCCTGGATGCGCTCGGCAATGTCCAGT
AGGTCGCGGGTGCTGCGGGCCAGGCGGTCTAGCCTGGTCACTGTCACAACGTCGCCAGGGCGTAGGTGGT
CAAGCATCCTGGCCAGCTCCGGGCGGTCGCGCCTGGTGCCGGTGATCTTCTCGGAAAACAGCTTGGTGCA
GCCGGCCGCGTGCAGTTCGGCCCGTTGGTTGGTCAAGTCCTGGTCGTCGGTGCTGACGCGGGCATAGCCC
AGCAGGCCAGCGGCGGCGCTCTTGTTCATGGCGTAATGTCTCCGGTTCTAGTCGCAAGTATTCTACTTTA
TGCGACTAAAACACGCGACAAGAAAACGCCAGGAAAAGGGCAGGGCGGCAGCCTGTCGCGTAACTTAGGA
CTTGTGCGACATGTCGTTTTCAGAAGACGGCTGCACTGAACGTCAGAAGCCGACTGCACTATAGCAGCGG
AGGGGTTGGATCAAAGTACTTTGATCCCGAGGGGAACCCTGTGGTTGGCATGCACATACAAATGGACGAA
CGGATAAACCTTTTCACGCCCTTTTAAATATCCGATTATTCTAATAAACGCTCTTTTCTCTTAGGTTTAC
CCGCCAATATATCCTGTCAAACACTGATAGTTTAAACTGAAGGCGGGAAACGACAATCTGATCCAAGCTC
AAGCTGCTCTAGCATTCGCCATTCAGGCTGCGCAACTGTTGGGAAGGGCGATCGGTGCGGGCCTCTTCGC
TATTACGCCAGCTGGCGAAAGGGGGATGTGCTGCAAGGCGATTAAGTTGGGTAACGCCAGGGTTTTCCCA
GTCACGACGT
Features (pLannotate 1.2.2; 27 found; start..end, strand, type, name):
     22..42      -  misc_feature   MCS (fragment): pUC18/19 multiple cloning site
    117..461     +  promoter       CaMV 35S promoter: strong constitutive promoter from cauliflower mosaic virus
    414..460     +  promoter       minimal CaMV 35S promoter: minimal 35S promoter from cauliflower mosaic virus
    463..489     -  misc_feature   MCS (fragment): pUC18/19 multiple cloning site
    499..1212    +  CDS            P11: P11 is a basic (constitutively fluorescent) cyan fluorescent protein published in 1994, derived from Aequorea victoria.
   1225..2010    +  CDS            Fitm2: FITM2_MOUSE - Also known as Fit2 From Mus musculus (Mouse).
   2022..2146    -  protein_bind   attR2: mutant version of attR; recombination site for the Gateway® LR reaction LR Clonase™
   2164..2199    -  misc_feature   MCS (fragment): pBluescript multiple cloning site
   2210..2462    +  terminator     NOS terminator: nopaline synthase terminator and poly(A) signal
   2501..2523    -  protein_bind   lac operator (fragment): The lac repressor binds to the lac operator to inhibit transcription in E. coli. This inhibition can be relieved by adding lactose or isopropyl-β-D-thiogalactopyranoside (IPTG). lac repressor encoded by lacI
   2527..2557    -  promoter       lac promoter: promoter for the E. coli lac operon
   2572..2593    -  protein_bind   CAP binding site: CAP binding activates transcription in the presence of cAMP. E. coli catabolite activator protein
   2606..2694    -  CDS            lacI (fragment): lac repressor; lacI; The lac repressor binds to the lac operator to inhibit transcription in E. coli. This inhibition can be relieved by adding lactose or isopropyl-β-D-thiogalactopyranoside (IPTG).
   2784..3460    +  promoter       CaMV 35S promoter (enhanced): cauliflower mosaic virus 35S promoter with a duplicated enhancer region
   3527..4552    +  CDS            HygR: hygromycin B phosphotransferase confers resistance to hygromycin
   4593..4767    +  polyA_signal   CaMV poly(A) signal: cauliflower mosaic virus polyadenylation signal
   4845..4869    -  misc_feature   LB T-DNA repeat: left border repeat from nopaline C58 T-DNA
   5294..6088    +  CDS            KanR: aminoglycoside phosphotransferase; aphA-3; confers resistance to kanamycin
   6175..6763    +  rep_origin     ori: high-copy-number ColE1/pMB1/pBR322/pUC origin of replication
   6949..7089    -  misc_feature   bom: basis of mobility region from pBR322
   7191..7230    -  CDS            rop (fragment): Rop protein, which maintains plasmids at low copy number; rop
   7433..7627    -  rep_origin     pVS1 oriV: origin of replication for the Pseudomonas plasmid pVS1 (Heeb et al., 2000)
   7693..8766    -  CDS            pVS1 RepA: replication protein from the Pseudomonas plasmid pVS1 (Heeb et al., 2000)
   9195..9824    -  CDS            pVS1 StaA: stability protein from the Pseudomonas plasmid pVS1 (Heeb et al., 2000)
  10384..10785   -  CDS            Y4CG_SINFN (fragment): Protein inferred from homology: Swiss-Prot protein existence level 3. From Sinorhizobium fredii (strain NBRC 101917 / NGR234).
  11125..11149   -  misc_feature   RB T-DNA repeat: right border repeat from nopaline C58 T-DNA
  11215..19      -  CDS            lacZα (fragment) (across the origin): LacZα fragment of β-galactosidase; lacZ fragment
