[The description below was written by a language model from this plasmid's Addgene catalogue record and pLannotate feature annotations shown in this document.]
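Description:
pMDC43-FIT2 is a plant binary expression vector built on the pMDC43 backbone, designed to express mouse FIT2 (fat storage-inducing transmembrane protein 2, gene Fitm2) as a GFP fusion in plants. In E. coli it replicates from a high-copy ColE1/pUC-type origin and is selected with kanamycin. It also carries the pVS1 origin with its RepA replication and StaA stability genes, which are the elements that normally maintain binary vectors in Agrobacterium, along with a pBR322 bom mobilisation region. Nopaline-type left and right T-DNA border repeats delimit the segment intended for transfer into the plant genome.

Within the T-DNA, a CaMV 35S promoter drives an Aequorea-derived fluorescent protein coding sequence. The annotation software matched this sequence to a cyan variant, but the catalogue describes it as GFP. It is followed by the mouse Fitm2 coding sequence, giving an N-terminally GFP-tagged FIT2, and the unit ends in a NOS terminator. The 789 bp insert was placed between AscI and PacI sites by restriction cloning rather than by Gateway recombination, and a residual attR2 site from the parental Gateway cassette remains downstream of the insert. A second cassette, made up of an enhanced 35S promoter, the hygromycin phosphotransferase gene and a CaMV poly(A) signal, allows hygromycin selection of transformed plant tissue.

The FIT2 sequence carries an E2D substitution that was found during repository quality control, and the depositor reports that it does not affect function. The sequenced record is 11,350 nt, which is shorter than the listed backbone size, consistent with loss of most of the Gateway cassette. The associated work used the construct to test whether mouse FIT2 promotes lipid droplet accumulation in plants.
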