Addgene plasmid #96993: pMDC43-FIT2
Purpose: Express GFP-tagged mouse FIT2 gene in plants.
Depositing lab: Kent Chapman. Depositing organization: University of North Texas. Publication: Mouse fat storage-inducing transmembrane protein 2 (FIT2) promotes lipid droplet accumulation in plants. Cai Y, McClinchie E, Price A, Nguyen TN, Gidda SK, Watt SC, Yurchenko O, Park S, Sturtevant D, Mullen RT, Dyer JM, Chapman KD. Plant Biotechnol J. 2016 Dec 17. doi: 10.1111/pbi.12678. PubMed 27987528.
Backbone
  Vector backbone: pMDC43
  Backbone size w/o insert (bp): 12460
  Vector type: Plant Expression
  Selectable markers: Hygromycin
Growth in bacteria
  Bacterial resistance: Kanamycin, 50 μg/mL
  Growth temperature: 37°C
  Growth strain: DH5alpha
  Copy number: High Copy
Gene/Insert
  Gene/Insert name: MmFIT2
  Species: M. musculus (mouse)
  Insert size (bp): 789
  Mutation: E2D (please see depositor comments below)
  Entrez Gene: Fitm2 (a.k.a. D930001I22Rik, Fit2)
  Promoter: 35S
  Tag / fusion protein: GFP (N terminal on insert)
  Cloning method: Restriction Enzyme; 5′ cloning site AscI (not destroyed); 3′ cloning site PacI (not destroyed)
Terms and licenses: Academic/Nonprofit Terms; Industry Terms: Not Available to Industry
Depositor comments: The sequences and maps of pMDC vectors can be obtained from the following website. http://www.botinst.uzh.ch/en/research/development/grossnik/vectors/MarkdGatewayVectors.html Please note that mutation E2D was found during Addgene's quality control process. The depositor noted that this mutation does NOT affect plasmid function.
How to cite: pMDC43-FIT2 was a gift from Kent Chapman (Addgene plasmid # 96993 ; http://n2t.net/addgene:96993 ; RRID:Addgene_96993)
