>Addgene plasmid #96993 | pMDC43-FIT2 | depositor partial sequence | sequence record 178559 | Insert sequence
ATGGATCACCTGGAGCGCTGCGCGTGGTTTCTCCGCGGGACGCTGGTGAGGGCGACGGTGCGGCGCCACC
TGCCCTGGGCGCTGGTGGCCGCCATGCTGGCGGGCTCGGTCGTCAAGGAGCTGTCCCCGCTGCCCGAGAG
CTACCTCAGCAACAAGCGCAACGTCCTCAACGTGTATTTTGTTAAATTGGCCTGGGCCTGGACAGTCTGT
CTCCTCCTGCCTTTCATTGCCCTTACCAACTACCACCTGACGGGCAAGACCAGCCTGGTCCTGCGGCGGT
TGAGCACCCTCCTCGTGGGCACAGCCATCTGGTATATCTGCACAGCCCTCTTCTCCAACATTGAGCACTA
TACAGGCAGCTGCTACCAGTCCCCGGCCCTGGAGGGCATCAGACAGGAGCATCGCAGCAAGCAGCAGTGC
CACCGGGAAGGGGGCTTCTGGCATGGCTTTGACATCTCGGGCCACTCCTTCCTCTTGACCTTCTGTGCGC
TCATGATTGTGGAAGAGATGGCCGTGCTGCATGAGGTGAAGACGGACCGCGGCCACCACCTCCATGCCGC
CATCACCACCCTGGTTGTCGCCCTGGGTTTCCTGACCTTCATCTGGGTGTGGATGTTTCTGTGCACAGCC
GTTTATTTCCACGACTTGACCCAGAAAGTGTTCGGCACCATGTTTGGTTTGTTGGGCTGGTACGGAACAT
ATGGGTATTGGTATCTGAAGTCTTTCTCTCCAGGACTTCCTCCCCAGAGTTGTAGTTTGACTTTGAAGCG
AGATACTTACAAGAAATGA
